>Addgene plasmid #215803 | pNIC-CT-sfGFP-HN-GG | addgene full sequence | sequence record 426303 | Addgene NGS Result
CCACGATGCGTCCGGCGTAGAGGATCGAGATCTCGATCCCGCGAAATTAATACGACTCACTATAGGGGAA
TTGTGAGCGGATAACAATTCCCCTCTAGAAATAATTTTGTTTAACCTTAAGAAGGAGATATACACATGAG
AGACCGCGGATAATTCGGGTCTCACTCGAGAACCTCTACTTCCAATCGGGTAGCAGCGGTATGAGCAAAG
GTGAAGAACTGTTTACCGGTGTTGTTCCGATTCTGGTTGAACTGGATGGTGATGTTAATGGCCACAAATT
TTCAGTTCGTGGTGAAGGCGAAGGTGATGCAACCAATGGTAAACTGACCCTGAAATTTATCTGTACCACC
GGCAAACTGCCGGTTCCGTGGCCGACACTGGTTACCACACTGACCTATGGTGTTCAGTGTTTTAGCCGTT
ATCCGGATCATATGAAACGCCACGATTTTTTCAAAAGCGCAATGCCGGAAGGTTATGTTCAAGAACGTAC
CATCTCCTTTAAAGATGATGGCACCTATAAAACCCGTGCCGAAGTTAAATTTGAAGGTGATACCCTGGTG
AATCGCATTGAACTGAAAGGCATCGATTTCAAAGAAGATGGTAATATCCTGGGCCACAAACTGGAATATA
ATTTCAATAGCCACAACGTGTATATCACCGCAGACAAACAGAAAAATGGCATCAAAGCCAACTTTAAGAT
TCGGCATAATGTTGAAGATGGCAGCGTTCAGCTGGCAGATCATTATCAGCAGAATACCCCGATTGGTGAT
GGTCCGGTTCTGCTGCCGGATAATCATTATCTGAGCACCCAGAGCGTTCTGAGCAAAGATCCGAATGAAA
AACGTGATCACATGGTGCTGCTGGAATTTGTTACCGCAGCAGGGATTACCCATGGTATGGATGAACTGTA
TAAACACAACCATAATCACAATCATAACCACAACCACAATTAAGGATCCGGCTGCTAACAAAGCCCGAAA
GGAAGCTGAGTTGGCTGCTGCCACCGCTGAGCAATAACTAGCATAACCCCTTGGGGCCTCTAAACGGGTC
TTGAGGGGTTTTTTGCTGAAAGGAGGAACTATATCCGGATTGGCGAATGGG
[124 nt withheld, positions 1102-1225]
C
[91 nt withheld, positions 1227-1317]
A
[49 nt withheld, positions 1319-1367]
CCTTTGACGTTGGAGTCCACGTTCTTT
[37 nt withheld, positions 1395-1431]
ACCCTATCTCGGTCTATTCTTTTGATTTATAAGGGATTTTGCCGATTTCGGCCTATTGGTTAAAAAATGA
GCTGATTTAACAAAAATTTAACGCGAATTTTAACAAAATATTAACGCTTACAATTTAGGTGGCACTTTTC
GGGGAAATGTGCGCGGAACCCCTATTTGTTTATTTTTCTAAATACATTCAAATATGTATCCGCTCATGAA
TTAATTCTTAGAAAAACTCATCGAGCATCAAATGAAACTGCAATTTATTCATATCAGGATTATCAATACC
ATATTTTTGAAAAAGCCGTTTCTGTAATGAAGGAGAAAACTCACCGAGGCAGTTCCATAGGATGGCAAGA
TCCTGGTATCGGTCTGCGATTCCGACTCGTCCAACATCAATACAACCTATTAATTTCCCCTCGTCAAAAA
TAAGGTTATCAAGTGAGAAATCACCATGAGTGACGACTGAATCCGGTGAGAATGGCAAAAGTTTATGCAT
TTCTTTCCAGACTTGTTCAACAGGCCAGCCATTACGCTCGTCATCAAAATCACTCGCATCAACCAAACCG
TTATTCATTCGTGATTGCGCCTGAGCGAGACGAAATACGCGATCGCTGTTAAAAGGACAATTACAAACAG
GAATCGAATGCAACCGGCGCAGGAACACTGCCAGCGCATCAACAATATTTTCACCTGAATCAGGATATTC
TTCTAATACCTGGAATGCTGTTTTCCCGGGGATCGCAGTGGTGAGTAACCATGCATCATCAGGAGTACGG
ATAAAATGCTTGATGGTCGGAAGAGGCATAAATTCCGTCAGCCAGTTTAGTCTGACCATCTCATCTGTAA
CATCATTGGCAACGCTACCTTTGCCATGTTTCAGAAACAACTCTGGCGCATCGGGCTTCCCATACAATCG
ATAGATTGTCGCACCTGATTGCCCGACATTATCGCGAGCCCATTTATACCCATATAAATCAGCATCCATG
TTGGAATTTAATCGCGGCCTAGAGCAAGACGTTTCCCGTTGAATATGGCTCATAACACCCCTTGTATTAC
TGTTTATGTAAGCAGACAGTTTTATTGTTCATGACCAAAATCCCTTAACGTGAGTTTTCGTTCCACTGAG
CGTCAGACCCCGTAGAAAAGATCAAAGGATCTTCTTGAGATCCTTTTTTTCTGCGCGTAATCTGCTGCTT
GCAAACAAAAAAACCACCGCTACCAGCGGTGGTTTGTTTGCCGGATCAAGAGCTACCAACTCTTTTTCCG
AAGGTAACTGGCTTCAGCAGAGCGCAGATACCAAATACTGTCCTTCTAGTGTAGCCGTAGTTAGGCCACC
ACTTCAAGAACTCTGTAGCACCGCCTACATACCTCGCTCTGCTAATCCTGTTACCAGTGGCTGCTGCCAG
TGGCGATAAGTCGTGTCTTACCGGGTTGGACTCAAGACGATAGTTACCGGATAAGGCGCAGCGGTCGGGC
TGAACGGGGGGTTCGTGCACACAGCCCAGCTTGGAGCGAACGACCTACACCGAACTGAGATACCTACAGC
GTGAGCTATGAGAAAGCGCCACGCTTCCCGAAGGGAGAAAGGCGGACAGGTATCCGGTAAGCGGCAGGGT
CGGAACAGGAGAGCGCACGAGGGAGCTTCCAGGGGGAAACGCCTGGTATCTTTATAGTCCTGTCGGGTTT
CGCCACCTCTGACTTGAGCGTCGATTTTTGTGATGCTCGTCAGGGGGGCGGAGCCTATGGAAAAACGCCA
GCAACGCGGCCTTTTTACGGTTCCTGGCCTTTTGCTGGCCTTTTGCTCACATGTTCTTTCCTGCGTTATC
CCCTGATTCTGTGGATAACCGTATTACCGCCTTTGAGTGAGCTGATACCGCTCGCCGCAGCCGAACGACC
GAGCGCAGCGAGTCAGTGAGCGAGGAAGCGGAAGAGCGCCTGATGCGGTATTTTCTCCTTACGCATCTGT
GCGGTATTTCACACCGCAATGGTGCACTCTCAGTACAATCTGCTCTGATGCCGCATAGTTAAGCCAGTAT
ACACTCCGCTATCGCTACGTGACTGGGTCATGGCTGCGCCCCGACACCCGCCAACACCCGCTGACGCGCC
CTGACGGGCTTGTCTGCTCCCGGCATCCGCTTACAGACAAGCTGTGACCGTCTCCGGGAGCTGCATGTGT
CAGAGGTTTTCACCGTCATCACCGAAACGCGCGAGGCAGCTGCGGTAAAGCTCATCAGCGTGGTCGTGAA
GCGATTCACAGATGTCTGCCTGTTCATCCGCGTCCAGCTCGTTGAGTTTCTCCAGAAGCGTTAATGTCTG
GCTTCTGATAAAGCGGGCCATGTTAAGGGCGGTTTTTTCCTGTTTGGTCACTGATGCCTCCGTGTAAGGG
GGATTTCTGTTCATGGGGGTAATGATACCGATGAAACGAGAGAGGATGCTCACGATACGGGTTACTGATG
ATGAACATGCCCGGTTACTGGAACGTTGTGAGGGTAAACAACTGGCGGTATGGATGCGGCGGGACCAGAG
AAAAATCACTCAGGGTCAATGCCAGCGCTTCGTTAATACAGATGTAGGTGTTCCACAGGGTAGCCAGCAG
CATCCTGCGATGCAGATCCGGAACATAATGGTGCAGGGCGCTGACTTCCGCGTTTCCAGACTTTACGAAA
CACGGAAACCGAAGACCATTCATGTTGTTGCTCAGGTCGCAGACGTTTTGCAGCAGCAGTCGCTTCACGT
TCGCTCGCGTATCGGTGATTCATTCTGCTAACCAGTAAGGCAACCCCGCCAGCCTAGCCGGGTCCTCAAC
GACAGGAGCACGATCATGCGCACCCGTGGGGCCGCCATGCCGGCGATAATGGCCTGCTTCTCGCCGAAAC
GTTTGGTGGCGGGACCAGTGACGAAGGCTTGAGCGAGGGCGTGCAAGATTCCGAATACCGCAAGCGACAG
GCCGATCATCGTCGCGCTCCAGCGAAAGCGGTCCTCGCCGAAAATGACCCAGAGCGCTGCCGGCACCTGT
CCTACGAGTTGCATGATAAAGAAGACAGTCATAAGTGCGGCGACGATAGTCATGCCCCGCGCCCACCGGA
AGGAGCTGACTGGGTTGAAGGCTCTCAAGGGCATCGGTCGAGATCCCGGTGCCTAATGAGTGAGCTAACT
TACATTAATTGCGTTGCGCTCACTGCCCGCTTTCCAGTCGGGAAACCTGTCGTGCCAGCTGCATTAATGA
ATCGGCCAACGCGCGGGGAGAGGCGGTTTGCGTATTGGGCGCCAGGGTGGTTTTTCTTTTCACCAGTGAG
ACGGGCAACAGCTGATTGCCCTTCACCGCCTGGCCCTGAGAGAGTTGCAGCAAGCGGTCCACGCTGGTTT
GCCCCAGCAGGCGAAAATCCTGTTTGATGGTGGTTAACGGCGGGATATAACATGAGCTGTCTTCGGTATC
GTCGTATCCCACTACCGAGATATCCGCACCAACGCGCAGCCCGGACTCGGTAATGGCGCGCATTGCGCCC
AGCGCCATCTGATCGTTGGCAACCAGCATCGCAGTGGGAACGATGCCCTCATTCAGCATTTGCATGGTTT
GTTGAAAACCGGACATGGCACTCCAGTCGCCTTCCCGTTCCGCTATCGGCTGAATTTGATTGCGAGTGAG
ATATTTATGCCAGCCAGCCAGACGCAGACGCGCCGAGACAGAACTTAATGGGCCCGCTAACAGCGCGATT
TGCTGGTGACCCAATGCGACCAGATGCTCCACGCCCAGTCGCGTACCGTCTTCATGGGAGAAAATAATAC
TGTTGATGGGTGTCTGGTCAGAGACATCAAGAAATAACGCCGGAACATTAGTGCAGGCAGCTTCCACAGC
AATGGCATCCTGGTCATCCAGCGGATAGTTAATGATCAGCCCACTGACGCGTTGCGCGAGAAGATTGTGC
ACCGCCGCTTTACAGGCTTCGACGCCGCTTCGTTCTACCATCGACACCACCACGCTGGCACCCAGTTGAT
CGGCGCGAGATTTAATCGCCGCGACAATTTGCGACGGCGCGTGCAGGGCCAGACTGGAGGTGGCAACGCC
AATCAGCAACGACTGTTTGCCCGCCAGTTGTTGTGCCACGCGGTTGGGAATGTAATTCAGCTCCGCCATC
GCCGCTTCCACTTTTTCCCGCGTTTTCGCAGAAACGTGGCTGGCCTGGTTCACCACGCGGGAAACGGTCT
GATAAGAGACACCGGCATACTCTGCGACATCGTATAACGTTACTGGTTTCACATTCACCACCCTGAATTG
ACTCTCTTCCGGGCGCTATCATGCCATACCGCGAAAGGTTTTGCGCCATTCGATGGTGTCCGGGATCTCG
ACGCTCTCCCTTATGCGACTCCTGCATTAGGAAGCAGCCCAGTAGTAGGTTGAGGCCGTTGAGCACCGCC
GCCGCAAGGAATGGTGCATGCAAGGAGATGGCGCCCAACAGTCCCCCGGCCACGGGGCCTGCCACCATAC
CCACGCCGAAACAAGCGCTCATGAGCCCGAAGTGGCGAGCCCGATCTTCCCCATCGGTGATGTCGGCGAT
ATAGGCGCCAGCAACCGCACCTGTGGCGCCGGTGATGCCGG
Features (pLannotate 1.2.2; 18 found; start..end, strand, type, name):
     48..66      +  promoter       T7 promoter: promoter for bacteriophage T7 RNA polymerase
     67..91      +  protein_bind   lac operator: The lac repressor binds to the lac operator to inhibit transcription in E. coli. This inhibition can be relieved by adding lactose or isopropyl-β-D-thiogalactopyranoside (IPTG). lac repressor encoded by lacI
    106..128     +  RBS            RBS: efficient ribosome binding site from bacteriophage T7 gene 10 (Olins and Rangwala, 1989)
    201..914     +  CDS            Superfolder GFP: Superfolder GFP is a basic (constitutively fluorescent) green fluorescent protein published in 2005, derived from Aequorea victoria. It is reported to be a very rapidly-maturing weak dimer.
    961..1010    +  CDS            SET1 (fragment): solubility-enhancement tag derived from T7 phage gene 10B
   1018..1065    +  terminator     T7 terminator: transcription terminator for bacteriophage T7 RNA polymerase
   1102..1530    +  rep_origin     f1 ori (sequence partly withheld): f1 bacteriophage origin of replication; arrow indicates direction of (+) strand synthesis
   1583..1640    +  promoter       AmpR promoter (fragment): bla
   1649..2464    -  CDS            KanR: aminoglycoside phosphotransferase; aph(3')-Ia; confers resistance to kanamycin in bacteria or G418 (Geneticin®) in eukaryotes
   2586..3174    +  rep_origin     ori: high-copy-number ColE1/pMB1/pBR322/pUC origin of replication
   3360..3499    -  misc_feature   bom: basis of mobility region from pBR322
   3601..3792    -  CDS            rop: Rop protein, which maintains plasmids at low copy number; rop
   3809..4189    +  CDS            YPB1_ECOLX: Protein predicted: Swiss-Prot protein existence level 4. From Escherichia coli.
   4261..4552    -  CDS            TcR (fragment): tetracycline efflux protein; tet; confers resistance to tetracycline
   4567..4588    -  protein_bind   CAP binding site: CAP binding activates transcription in the presence of cAMP. E. coli catabolite activator protein
   4601..5683    -  CDS            lacI: lac repressor; lacI; The lac repressor binds to the lac operator to inhibit transcription in E. coli. This inhibition can be relieved by adding lactose or isopropyl-β-D-thiogalactopyranoside (IPTG).
   5684..5761    -  promoter       lacI promoter: lacI
   5769..26      -  CDS            TcR (fragment) (across the origin): tetracycline efflux protein; tet; confers resistance to tetracycline
