[The description below was written by a language model from this plasmid's Addgene catalogue record and pLannotate feature annotations shown in this document.]
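Description:
pNIC-CT-sfGFP-HN-GG is an empty bacterial expression backbone of about 6 kb, derived from pNIC28a (a pET-style vector). It is designed for Golden Gate cloning of a target gene so that the encoded protein carries a C-terminal, TEV-cleavable superfolder GFP and His-Asn repeat (HisAsn6) tag. It is propagated in E. coli under kanamycin selection, conferred by the aph(3')-Ia aminoglycoside phosphotransferase gene. Replication relies on a ColE1/pBR322-type origin accompanied by the rop gene and the bom mobility region, consistent with the low copy number recorded for the plasmid. An f1 origin is also present, along with residual tetracycline-resistance fragments that are non-functional remnants of the pBR322 lineage.

The expression cassette consists of a T7 promoter followed by a lac operator and the strong T7 gene 10 ribosome binding site, with a T7 terminator downstream. The plasmid also carries lacI under its own promoter, so transcription is repressed until IPTG induction in a host that supplies T7 RNA polymerase. The short gap between the RBS and the annotated sfGFP coding sequence is presumably where the cloning site lies. However, the TEV site, the HisAsn tag and the Golden Gate sites are not individually annotated in the feature table, and the type IIS enzyme used is not stated. A short match to the SET1 solubility tag just before the terminator is probably vector-derived T7 sequence rather than a functional tag.

Inserting a gene in frame yields a fusion whose sfGFP supports fluorescence monitoring of expression. The histidine-containing tag is the kind used for metal-affinity purification, and TEV protease can remove both tags afterwards. No insert is present in the deposited plasmid.
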