Addgene plasmid #215803: pNIC-CT-sfGFP-HN-GG
Purpose: (Empty Backbone) Cloning of target gene with C terminal TEV cleavable sfGFP HisAsn6 tag
Depositing lab: ASAP Discovery & Frank von Delft. Depositing organization: University of Oxford. Publication: A selection of Golden Gate vectors to simplify recombinant protein production in Escherichia coli. Fairhead M, Koekemoer L, Williams E, von Delft F. bioRxiv 2024.02.13.579886 10.1101/2024.02.13.579886.
Backbone
  Vector backbone: pNIC28a
  Backbone manufacturer: Novagen
  Vector type: Bacterial Expression
Growth in bacteria
  Bacterial resistance: Kanamycin, 50 μg/mL
  Growth temperature: 37°C
  Growth strain: DH5alpha
  Copy number: Low Copy
Gene/Insert
  Gene/Insert name: None
Depositor comments: Please visit https://doi.org/10.1101/2024.02.13.579886 for bioRxiv preprint.
How to cite: pNIC-CT-sfGFP-HN-GG was a gift from ASAP Discovery & Frank von Delft (Addgene plasmid # 215803 ; http://n2t.net/addgene:215803 ; RRID:Addgene_215803)
